Addgene plasmid #21531: GFP-Ago3m
Depositing lab: Edward Chan. Depositing organization: University of Florida. Publication: The C-terminal half of human Ago2 binds to multiple GW-rich regions of GW182 and requires GW182 to mediate silencing. Lian SL, Li S, Abadal GX, Pauley BA, Fritzler MJ, Chan EK. RNA. 2009 May . 15(5):804-13. 10.1261/rna.1229409 PubMed 19324964.
Backbone
  Vector backbone: custom-made pDEST:gfp vector
  Vector type: Mammalian Expression
Growth in bacteria
  Bacterial resistance: Ampicillin, 100 μg/mL
  Growth temperature: 37°C
  Growth strain: DH5alpha
  Copy number: High Copy
Gene/Insert
  Gene/Insert name: Ago3 (alt name: EIF2C3)
  Species: H. sapiens (human)
  Insert size (bp): 2300
  Mutation: missing aa757-823, the C-termianl 66aa of PIWI domain
  GenBank ID: NM_024852
  Entrez Gene: AGO3 (a.k.a. EIF2C3)
  Tag / fusion protein: GFP (N terminal on backbone)
  Cloning method: Gateway Cloning
  Sequencing primers: 5′ GACCGCCGCCGGGATCACT
Terms and licenses: Academic/Nonprofit Terms; Industry Terms: Not Available to Industry
How to cite: GFP-Ago3m was a gift from Edward Chan (Addgene plasmid # 21531 ; http://n2t.net/addgene:21531 ; RRID:Addgene_21531)
