[The description below was written by a language model from this plasmid's Addgene catalogue record.]
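Description:
GFP-Ago3m is a mammalian expression plasmid built on a custom-made Gateway destination vector (pDEST:gfp) that supplies a GFP tag on the backbone. It is propagated in E. coli as a high-copy plasmid under ampicillin selection. The record does not name the promoter driving expression in mammalian cells, the origin of replication, or any mammalian selection marker, and no feature table is available to fill in those details.

The insert, introduced by Gateway recombination, is human Argonaute 3 (AGO3, also known as EIF2C3), about 2.3 kb in length, fused in frame downstream of GFP so that the protein is expressed with an N-terminal fluorescent tag. The "m" in the name denotes a mutant form: the coding sequence lacks residues 757–823, which the record describes as the C-terminal 66 amino acids of the PIWI domain. The PIWI domain is one of the conserved domains of Argonaute proteins and forms part of the C-terminal half of the protein, so this deletion yields a truncated Ago3 with an incomplete PIWI domain.

The associated study examined how the C-terminal half of human Ago2 binds GW-rich regions of GW182 and how that interaction relates to silencing. In that context, a GFP-tagged, PIWI-truncated Ago3 would plausibly serve for comparing the localisation or binding behaviour of Argonaute family members and deletion variants in transfected mammalian cells, with GFP allowing visualisation or tag-based detection. However, the record does not spell out the specific experiments for which this construct was used.
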