>Addgene plasmid #21531 | GFP-Ago3m | addgene partial sequence | sequence record 27299 | 21531 with hEIF2C3-F
TAACTCNTGCTGCTGTGTAGGTAGTATGGATGCACACCCAAGCAGATACTGTGCCACAGTAAGAGTTCAG
AGACCCCGACAGGAGATCATCCAGGACTTGGCCTCCATGGTCCGGGAACTTCTTATTCAATTTTATAAGT
CAACTCGGTTCAAGCCTACTCGTATCATCTTTTATCGGGATGGTGTTTCAGAGGGGCAGTTTAGGCAGGT
ATTATATTATGAACTACTAGCAATTCGAGAAGCCTGCATCAGTTTGGAGAAAGACTATCAACCTGGAATA
ACCTACATTGTAGTTCAGAAGAGACATCACACTCGATTATTTTGTGCTGATAGGACAGAAAGGGTTGGAA
GAAGTGGCAATATCCCAGCTGGAACAACAGTTGATACAGACATTACACACCCATATGAGTTCGATTTTTA
CCTCTGTAGCCATGCTGGAATACAGTGCTGAAGGAAGTCACGTTTCAGGACAAAGCAATGGGCGAGATCC
ACAAGCTCTTGCCAAGGCTGTACAGATTCACCAAGATACCTTACGCACAATGTACTTCGCTTAAATAGTC
CAAGTATATTCTCTGAGAGGAAGTACTGAAAGATGAATTGACATACAACGTATGTTTCCAGTGAAGTCAA
TTGAGTAAGGACACCTCCAGCCATACAGAAACCAACACTGTGTTGGGGCCAAGGTCTGATACCCAGCTTT
CTTGTACAAAGTGGTTGATTCGACCTCGAGGCCTNAGTGACTAGGTACCCGATCCAGACATGATAGATAC
ATGATGAGTTGGACAACCACACTAGATGCATGAAAAATGCTTATTG
