>Addgene plasmid #21531 | GFP-Ago3m | addgene partial sequence | sequence record 27300 | EKLChan-5 5'-GACCGCCGCCGGGATCACT-3'
CNTCAGNNCNGAGGATCATCAACAAGNTTTGTACAAAAAAGCAGGCTTCATGGAAATCGGCTCCGCAGGA
CCCGCTGGGGCCCAGCCCCTACTCATGGTGCCCAGAAGACCTGGCTATGGCACCATGGGCAAACCCATTA
AACTGCTGGCTAACTGTTTTCAAGTTGAAATCCCAAAGATTGATGTCTACCTCTATGAGGTAGATATTAA
ACCAGACAAGTGTCCTAGGAGAGTGAACAGGGAGGTGGTTGACTCAATGGTTCAGCATTTTAAAGTAACT
ATATTTGGAGACCGTAGACCAGTTTATGATGGAAAAAGAAGTCTTTACACCGCCAATCCACTTCCTGTGG
CAACTACAGGGGTAGATTTAGACGTTACTTTACCTGGGGAAGGTGGAAAAGATCGACCTTTCAAGGTGTC
AATCAAATTTGTCTCTCGGGTGAGTTGGCACCTACTGCATGAAGTACTGACAGGACGGACCTTGCCTGAG
CCACTGGAATTAGACAAGCCAATCAGCACTAACCCTGTCCATGCCGTTGATGTGGTGCTACGACATCTGC
CCTCCATGAAATACACACCTGTGGGGCGTTCATTTTTCTCCGCTCCAGAAGGATATGACCACCCTCTGGG
AGGGGGCAGGGAAGTGTGGTTTGGATTCCANCAGTCTGTTCGGCCTGCCATGTGGAAAATGATGCTTAAT
ATCGATGTTTCTGCCACTGCCTTCTACAAGCACACCTGTANTCAGTTCATGTGTGANNTCTGAATCNTAT
ATGAGAGCACCAGACTCTGANGATCNNTCGGTAAATCACAAGAATAAGGTTGAGGTGAATGCCTNGAAAA
AANAANATTTTTTGTTAAAAAGGGCCCCTCCCNTTTTTNAAGGGGGGNGGAAAAAAAAANAAAANTNCCC
CCCCCCNCGGCGGNAACCCNTNTTTGGGGGANNNAAAAAAN
