>Addgene plasmid #21531 | GFP-Ago3m | addgene partial sequence | sequence record 27301 | 21531 with EGFP-C
CTCGGCATGGACGAGCTGTACAAGTCTAGAGGATCATCAACAAGTTTGTACAAAAAAGCAGGCTTCATGG
AAATCGGCTCCGCAGGACCCGCTGGGGCCCAGCCCCTACTCATGGTGCCCAGAAGACCTGGCTATGGCAC
CATGGGCAAACCCATTAAACTGCTGGCTAACTGTTTTCAAGTTGAAATCCCAAAGATTGATGTCTACCTC
TATGAGGTAGATATTAAACCAGACAAGTGTCCTAGGAGAGTGAACAGGGAGGTGGTTGACTCAATGGTTC
AGCATTTTAAAGTAACTATATTTGGAGACCGTAGACCAGTTTATGATGGAAAAAGAAGTCTTTACACCGC
CAATCCACTTCCTGTGGCAACTACAGGGGTAGATTTAGACGTTACTTTACCTGGGGAAGGTGGAAAAGAT
CGACCTTTCAAGGTGTCAATCAAATTTGTCTCTCGGGTGAGTTGGCACCTACTGCATGAAGTACTGACAG
GACGGACCTTGCCTGAGCCACTGGAATTAGACAAGCCAATCAGCACTAACCCTGTCCATGCCGTTGATGT
GGTGCTACGACATCTGCCCTCCATGAAATACACACCTGTGGGGCGTTCATTTTTCTCCGCTCCAGAAGGA
TATGACCACCCCCTCTGGGGNNGGGGCAAGGGAANGTGGGGTTTGGATTCCATCAGTCTGTTCGGCCCTG
CCATGTTGGAANNNNGATGGCTTAATNATCGATGGTTTCNTGCCCACTGCCTTCTTACAAAGCACAACCT
GGTAATTCAGGTTCATGNNNGTGAAGGTTCTTGAT
