>Addgene plasmid #21531 | GFP-Ago3m | addgene partial sequence | sequence record 27302 | 21531 with pGEX-3
CGCGCGAGACGAAAGGGCCTCGTGATACGCCTATTTTTATAGGTTAATGTCATGATAATAATGGTTTCTT
AGACGTCAGGTGGCACTTTTCGGGGAAATGTGCGCGGAACCCCTATTTGTTTATTTTTCTAAATACATTC
AAATATGTATCCGCTCATGAGACAATAACCCTGATAAATGCTTCAATAATATTGAAAAAGGAAGAGTATG
AGTATTCAACATTTCCGTGTCGCCCTTATTCCCTTTTTTGCGGCATTTTGCCTTCCTGTTTTTGCTCACC
CAGAAACGCTGGTGAAAGTAAAAGATGCTGAAGATCAGTTGGGTGCACGAGTGGGTTACATCGAACTGGA
TCTCAACAGCGGTAAGATCCTTGAGAGTTTTCGCCCCGAAGAACGTTTTCCAATGATGAGCACTTTTAAA
GTTCTGCTATGTGGCGCGGTATTATCCCGTATTGACGCCGGGCAAGAGCAACTCGGTCGCCGCATACACT
ATTCTCAGAATGACTTGGTTGAGTACTCACCAGTCACAGAAAAGCATCTTACGGATGGCATGACAGTAAG
AGAATTATGCAGTGCTGCCATAACCATGAGTGATAACACTGCGGCCAACTTACTTCTG
